>Addgene plasmid #208967 | Polymerase expression - pCMV-ePhi29 (LM2802) | addgene full sequence | sequence record 415814 | Addgene NGS Result
ATATGCCAAGTACGCCCCCTATTGACGTCAATGACGGTAAATGGCCCGCCTGGCATTATGCCCAGTACAT
GACCTTATGGGACTTTCCTACTTGGCAGTACATCTACGTATTAGTCATCGCTATTACCATGGTGATGCGG
TTTTGGCAGTACATCAATGGGCGTGGATAGCGGTTTGACTCACGGGGATTTCCAAGTCTCCACCCCATTG
ACGTCAATGGGAGTTTGTTTTGGCACCAAAATCAACGGGACTTTCCAAAATGTCGTAACAACTCCGCCCC
ATTGACGCAAATGGGCGGTAGGCGTGTACGGTGGGAGGTCTATATAAGCAGAGCTGGTTTAGTGAACCGT
CAGATCCGCTAGAGATCCGCGGCCGCTAATACGACTCACTATAGGGAGAGCCGCCACCATGAAGCACATG
CCTAGAAAGAGATACAGCTGCGACTTCGAGACAACAACCAAGGTCGAGGACTGCAGAGTGTGGGCTTACG
GATATATGAATATCGAGGACCACTCTGAGTACAAGATCGGAAATAGCCTGGATGAGTTTATGGCCTGGGC
CCTGAAAGTGCAGGCCGACCTGTACTTCCACAACCTGAAATTCGACGGCGCCTTCATCATTAACTGGCTG
GAACGGAACGGCTTTAAGTGGTCCGCCGATGGACTGCCAAACACCTACAACACCATCATCAGCAGAACCG
GCCAGTGGTACATGATCGACATCTGCCTGGGCTACAAGGGCAAAAGAAAGATCCATACCGTGATCTACGA
CAGCCTGAAGAAACTGCCTTTCCCCGTGAAGAAGATCGCTAAAGACTTCAAGCTGACAGTGCTGAAGGGC
GACATTGATTACCACAAGGAAAGACCTGTGGGATACAAGATCACACCTGAGGAATATGCCTACATCAAGA
ACGCCATCCAGATCATCGCCGAGGCCCTGCTGATCCAGTTCAAGCAGGGCCTGGACCGGATGACCGCTGG
CAGCGACAGCCTCAAAGACTTCAAGGACATTATCACCACTAAGAAGTTCAAAAAGGTGTTCCCAACACTG
TCTCTTGGACTGGACAAGAAGGTGCGGTACGCCTATAGAGGCGGCTTTACCTGGCTGAACGACAGATTCA
AGGAAAAGGAAATCGGCGAGGGCATGGTGTTTGACGTGAACTCCCTCTACCCTGCCCAGATGTACAGCCG
GCTGCTGCCCTATGGCGAGCCTATCGTGTTTGAGGGCAAGTACGTGTGGGATGAAGATTACCCCCTGCAC
ATCCAGCACATCCGGTGCGAGTTCGAGCTGAAGGAGGGCTACATCCCAACAATCCAAATCAAACGGAGCA
GATTCTACAAGGGCAACGAGTACCTGAAAAGCAGCGGCGGCGAAATCGCCGATCTGTGGCTGAGCAATGT
GGACCTGGAACTGATGAAGGAACACTACGACCTGTACAACGTGGAATACATCAGCGGCCTGAAGTTTAAG
GCCACAACCGGCCTGTTCAAAGACTTCATCGATAAGTGGACCTACATCAAAACAACCAGCGAGGGCGCTA
TCAAGCAGCTGGCCAAGCTGATGCTGAATTCTCTGTACGGCAAGTTCGCCAGCAACCCTGATGTCACAGG
CAAGGTGCCCTACCTGAAGGAAAACGGCGCCCTGGGCTTCAGACTGGGCGAGGAAGAAACCAAGGACCCT
GTGTACACCCCTATGGGTGTTTTCATCACCGCCTGGGCCAGATACACCACCATCACCGCCGCTCAGGCTT
GTTACGATAGAATCATCTATTGTGATACCGACTCTATCCACCTGACCGGGACCGAGATCCCCGACGTGAT
CAAGGATATTGTGGACCCCAAGAAACTGGGCTACTGGGCCCACGAGTCCACCTTCAAGCGGGCCAAGTAC
CTGAGACCCAAGACCTACATCCAGGACATCTACATGAAAGAAGTGGACGGCGAGCTCGTGGAAGGCAGCC
CCGACGACTACACAGACATCAAGCTGAGCGTGAAGTGCGCCGGCATGACCGATAAGATCAAAAAGGAGGT
GACATTTGAGAACTTCAAGGTGGGATTCAGCCGCAAGATGAAACCTAAGCCTGTTCAAGTGCCTGGCGGT
GTTGTGCTGGTGGATGACACCTTCACAATCAAGTCCGGCGGAAGCTCTGGTGGCAGCAAGCGGACCGCCG
ACGGCTCTGAATTCGAGAGCCCTAAGAAGAAAAGAAAGGTGTGACCGGTCATCATCACCATCACCATTGA
GTTTAAACCCGCTGATCAGCCTCGACTGTGCCTTCTAGTTGCCAGCCATCTGTTGTTTGCCCCTCCCCCG
TGCCTTCCTTGACCCTGGAAGGTGCCACTCCCACTGTCCTTTCCTAATAAAATGAGGAAATTGCATCGCA
TTGTCTGAGTAGGTGTCATTCTATTCTGGGGGGTGGGGTGGGGCAGGACAGCAAGGGGGAGGATTGGGAA
GACAATAGCAGGCATGCTGGGGATGCGGTGGGCTCTATGGCTTCTGAGGCGGAAAGAACCAGCTGGGGCT
CGATACCGTCGACCTCTAGCTAGAGCTTGGCGTAATCATGGTCATAGCTGTTTCCTGTGTGAAATTGTTA
TCCGCTCACAATTCCACACAACATACGAGCCGGAAGCATAAAGTGTAAAGCCTAGGGTGCCTAATGAGTG
AGCTAACTCACATTAATTGCGTTGCGCTCACTGCCCGCTTTCCAGTCGGGAAACCTGTCGTGCCAGCTGC
ATTAATGAATCGGCCAACGCGCGGGGAGAGGCGGTTTGCGTATTGGGCGCTCTTCCGCTTCCTCGCTCAC
TGACTCGCTGCGCTCGGTCGTTCGGCTGCGGCGAGCGGTATCAGCTCACTCAAAGGCGGTAATACGGTTA
TCCACAGAATCAGGGGATAACGCAGGAAAGAACATGTGAGCAAAAGGCCAGCAAAAGGCCAGGAACCGTA
AAAAGGCCGCGTTGCTGGCGTTTTTCCATAGGCTCCGCCCCCCTGACGAGCATCACAAAAATCGACGCTC
AAGTCAGAGGTGGCGAAACCCGACAGGACTATAAAGATACCAGGCGTTTCCCCCTGGAAGCTCCCTCGTG
CGCTCTCCTGTTCCGACCCTGCCGCTTACCGGATACCTGTCCGCCTTTCTCCCTTCGGGAAGCGTGGCGC
TTTCTCATAGCTCACGCTGTAGGTATCTCAGTTCGGTGTAGGTCGTTCGCTCCAAGCTGGGCTGTGTGCA
CGAACCCCCCGTTCAGCCCGACCGCTGCGCCTTATCCGGTAACTATCGTCTTGAGTCCAACCCGGTAAGA
CACGACTTATCGCCACTGGCAGCAGCCACTGGTAACAGGATTAGCAGAGCGAGGTATGTAGGCGGTGCTA
CAGAGTTCTTGAAGTGGTGGCCTAACTACGGCTACACTAGAAGAACAGTATTTGGTATCTGCGCTCTGCT
GAAGCCAGTTACCTTCGGAAAAAGAGTTGGTAGCTCTTGATCCGGCAAACAAACCACCGCTGGTAGCGGT
GGTTTTTTTGTTTGCAAGCAGCAGATTACGCGCAGAAAAAAAGGATCTCAAGAAGATCCTTTGATCTTTT
CTACGGGGTCTGACGCTCAGTGGAACGAAAACTCACGTTAAGGGATTTTGGTCATGAGATTATCAAAAAG
GATCTTCACCTAGATCCTTTTAAATTAAAAATGAAGTTTTAAATCAATCTAAAGTATATATGAGTAAACT
TGGTCTGACAGTTACCAATGCTTAATCAGTGAGGCACCTATCTCAGCGATCTGTCTATTTCGTTCATCCA
TAGTTGCCTGACTCCCCGTCGTGTAGATAACTACGATACGGGAGGGCTTACCATCTGGCCCCAGTGCTGC
AATGATACCGCGCGAACCACGCTCACCGGCTCCAGATTTATCAGCAATAAACCAGCCAGCCGGAAGGGCC
GAGCGCAGAAGTGGTCCTGCAACTTTATCCGCCTCCATCCAGTCTATTAATTGTTGCCGGGAAGCTAGAG
TAAGTAGTTCGCCAGTTAATAGTTTGCGCAACGTTGTTGCCATTGCTACAGGCATCGTGGTGTCACGCTC
GTCGTTTGGTATGGCTTCATTCAGCTCCGGTTCCCAACGATCAAGGCGAGTTACATGATCCCCCATGTTG
TGCAAAAAAGCGGTTAGCTCCTTCGGTCCTCCGATCGTTGTCAGAAGTAAGTTGGCCGCAGTGTTATCAC
TCATGGTTATGGCAGCACTGCATAATTCTCTTACTGTCATGCCATCCGTAAGATGCTTTTCTGTGACTGG
TGAGTACTCAACCAAGTCATTCTGAGAATAGTGTATGCGGCGACCGAGTTGCTCTTGCCCGGCGTCAATA
CGGGATAATACCGCGCCACATAGCAGAACTTTAAAAGTGCTCATCATTGGAAAACGTTCTTCGGGGCGAA
AACTCTCAAGGATCTTACCGCTGTTGAGATCCAGTTCGATGTAACCCACTCGTGCACCCAACTGATCTTC
AGCATCTTTTACTTTCACCAGCGTTTCTGGGTGAGCAAAAACAGGAAGGCAAAATGCCGCAAAAAAGGGA
ATAAGGGCGACACGGAAATGTTGAATACTCATACTCTTCCTTTTTCAATATTATTGAAGCATTTATCAGG
GTTATTGTCTCATGAGCGGATACATATTTGAATGTATTTAGAAAAATAAACAAATAGGGGTTCCGCGCAC
ATTTCCCCGAAAAGTGCCACCTGACGTCGACGGATCGGGAGATCGATCTCCCGATCCCCTAGGGTCGACT
CTCAGTACAATCTGCTCTGATGCCGCATAGTTAAGCCAGTATCTGCTCCCTGCTTGTGTGTTGGAGGTCG
CTGAGTAGTGCGCGAGCAAAATTTAAGCTACAACAAGGCAAGGCTTGACCGACAATTGCATGAAGAATCT
GCTTAGGGTTAGGCGTTTTGCGCTGCTTCGCGATGTACGGGCCAGATATACGCGTTGACATTGATTATTG
ACTAGTTATTAATAGTAATCAATTACGGGGTCATTAGTTCATAGCCCATATATGGAGTTCCGCGTTACAT
AACTTACGGTAAATGGCCCGCCTGGCTGACCGCCCAACGACCCCCGCCCATTGACGTCAATAATGACGTA
TGTTCCCATAGTAACGCCAATAGGGACTTTCCATTGACGTCAATGGGTGGAGTATTTACGGTAAACTGCC
CACTTGGCAGTACATCAAGTGTATC
Features (pLannotate 1.2.2; 15 found; start..end, strand, type, name):
    132..335     +  promoter       CMV promoter: human cytomegalovirus (CMV) immediate early promoter
    377..395     +  promoter       T7 promoter: promoter for bacteriophage T7 RNA polymerase
    409..2133    +  CDS            2: DPOL_BPPH2 - Experimental evidence at protein level: Swiss-Prot protein existence level 1. Polymerase responsible for protein-primed viral DNA replication by strand displacement with high processivity and fidelity (PubMed:3863101) (PubMed:2498321). To start replication, the DNA polymerase forms a heterodimer with a free primer terminal protein (TP), recognizes the replication origins at both 5' ends of the linear chromosome, and initiates replication using as primer the OH-group of Ser-232 of the TP (PubMed:22210885). This polymerase possesses three enzymatic activities: DNA synthesis (polymer
   2266..2490    +  polyA_signal   bGH poly(A) signal: bovine growth hormone polyadenylation signal
   2494..2515    +  promoter       SV40 promoter (fragment): SV40 enhancer and early promoter
   2520..2536    +  misc_feature   MCS (fragment): pBluescript multiple cloning site
   2585..2601    -  protein_bind   lac operator: The lac repressor binds to the lac operator to inhibit transcription in E. coli. This inhibition can be relieved by adding lactose or isopropyl-β-D-thiogalactopyranoside (IPTG). lac repressor encoded by lacI
   2609..2639    -  promoter       lac promoter: promoter for the E. coli lac operon
   2654..2675    -  protein_bind   CAP binding site: CAP binding activates transcription in the presence of cAMP. E. coli catabolite activator protein
   2688..2780    -  CDS            lacI (fragment): lac repressor; lacI; The lac repressor binds to the lac operator to inhibit transcription in E. coli. This inhibition can be relieved by adding lactose or isopropyl-β-D-thiogalactopyranoside (IPTG).
   2963..3551    -  rep_origin     ori: high-copy-number ColE1/pMB1/pBR322/pUC origin of replication
   3722..4582    -  CDS            AmpR: β-lactamase; bla; confers resistance to ampicillin, carbenicillin, and related antibiotics
   4583..4687    -  promoter       AmpR promoter: bla
   4758..4802    -  misc_feature   bom (fragment): basis of mobility region from pBR322
   4957..131     +  enhancer       CMV enhancer (across the origin): human cytomegalovirus immediate early enhancer
