[The description below was written by a language model from this plasmid's Addgene catalogue record and pLannotate feature annotations shown in this document.]
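Description:
pCMV-ePhi29 (LM2802) is a 5.2 kb mammalian expression plasmid that also serves as a template for in vitro transcription. It was built by Gibson cloning into the pCMV-T7-SpCas9-P2A-EGFP backbone. The annotated sequence shows only the polymerase open reading frame between the promoters and the polyadenylation signal, with no Cas9 or EGFP features. The plasmid is propagated in E. coli at high copy from a ColE1/pUC-type origin and is selected with ampicillin through the β-lactamase gene and its native promoter. The remaining annotations are short backbone remnants: fragments of lacI, the SV40 promoter, a multiple cloning site and the bom region, plus a lac promoter/operator and CAP site. None of these has a stated role in the construct.

The payload is a synthetic, engineered version of the bacteriophage Phi29 DNA polymerase, a highly processive, strand-displacing replicative enzyme. This ePhi29 variant carries D169A, recorded as the exonuclease-deficient (-exo) change, together with eight further substitutions (M8R, V51A, M97T, G197D, E221K, Q497P, K512E, F526L). A bipartite nuclear localization signal (BPNLS) is fused to its C terminus to direct the protein to the nucleus. The CMV enhancer and immediate-early promoter drive transcription in mammalian cells, and a bovine growth hormone poly(A) signal terminates it. A T7 promoter placed between the CMV promoter and the coding sequence allows mRNA to be made in vitro with T7 RNA polymerase.

The polymerase is expressed on its own rather than fused to a Cas9 or other domain. It comes from work on click editing, a genome-writing approach that combines DNA polymerases with HUH endonucleases. The record does not spell out the specific experimental role of this unfused form.
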