Addgene plasmid #208967: Polymerase expression - pCMV-ePhi29 (LM2802)
Purpose: Unfused ePhi29 DNA polymerase (-exo), expressed from CMV or T7 promoters.
Depositing lab: Benjamin Kleinstiver. Publication: Click editing enables programmable genome writing using DNA polymerases and HUH endonucleases. Ferreira da Silva J, Tou CJ, King EM, Eller ML, Rufino-Ramos D, Ma L, Cromwell CR, Metovic J, Benning FMC, Chao LH, Eichler FS, Kleinstiver BP. Nat Biotechnol. 2024 Jul 22. doi: 10.1038/s41587-024-02324-x. PubMed 39039307.
Backbone
  Vector backbone: pCMV-T7-SpCas9-P2A-EGFP (RTW3027)
  Vector type: Mammalian Expression, CRISPR ; in vitro transcription; T7 promoter
Growth in bacteria
  Bacterial resistance: Ampicillin, 100 μg/mL
  Growth temperature: 37°C
  Growth strain: DH5alpha
  Copy number: High Copy
Gene/Insert
  Gene/Insert name: ePhi29-BPNLS (alt name: LM2802)
  Species: Synthetic
  Mutation: ePhi29(-exo)(D169A;M8R/V51A/M97T/G197D/E221K/Q497P/K512E/F526L)
  Promoter: CMV and T7
  Tag / fusion protein: BPNLS (C terminal on insert)
  Cloning method: Gibson Cloning
  Sequencing primers: 5′ oBK6928-CCAAGTCTCCACCCCATTGACG; 3′ oBK219-GGGAGTGGCACCTTCCAGGGTC
Terms and licenses: Academic/Nonprofit Terms; Industry Terms: Not Available to Industry
Depositor comments: Please visit https://doi.org/10.1101/2023.09.12.557440 for bioRxiv preprint.
How to cite: Polymerase expression - pCMV-ePhi29 (LM2802) was a gift from Benjamin Kleinstiver (Addgene plasmid # 208967 ; http://n2t.net/addgene:208967 ; RRID:Addgene_208967)
